>Addgene plasmid #115853 | pAPM-D4 miR30-AGO2 ts1 | addgene full sequence | sequence record 232736 | Addgene NGS Result
AATCTGCTTAGGGTTAGGCGTTTTGCGCTGCTTCGCGATGTACGGGCCAGATATACGCGCTGTGGAATGT
GTGTCAGTTAGGGTGTGGAAAGTCCCCAGGCTCCCCAGCAGGCAGAAGTATGCAAAGCATGCATCTCAAT
TAGTCAGCAACCAGGTGTGGAAAGTCCCCAGGCTCCCCAGCAGGCAGAAGTATGCAAAGCATGCATCTCA
ATTAGTCAGCAACCATAGTCCCGCCCCTAACTCCGCCCATCCCGCCCCTAACTCCGCCCAGTTCCGCCCA
TTCTCCGCCCCATGGCTGACTAATTTTTTTTATTTATGCAGAGGCCGAGGCCGCCTCTGCCTCTGAGCTA
TTCCAGAAGTAGTGAGGAGGCTTTTTTGGAGGCCTAGGCTTTTGCAAAAAGCTCGCGTTGACATTGATTA
TTGACTAGTTATTAATAGTAATCAATTACGGGGTCATTAGTTCATAGCCCATATATGGAGTTCCGCGTTA
CATAACTTACGGTAAATGGCCCGCCTGGCTGACCGCCCAACGACCCCCGCCCATTGACGTCAATAATGAC
GTATGTTCCCATAGTAACGCCAATAGGGACTTTCCATTGACGTCAATGGGTGGAGTATTTACGGTAAACT
GCCCACTTGGCAGTACATCAAGTGTATCATATGCCAAGTACGCCCCCTATTGACGTCAATGACGGTAAAT
GGCCCGCCTGGCATTATGCCCAGTACATGACCTTATGGGACTTTCCTACTTGGCAGTACATCTACGTATT
AGTCATCGCTATTACCATGGTGATGCGGTTTTGGCAGTACATCAATGGGCGTGGATAGCGGTTTGACTCA
CGGGGATTTCCAAGTCTCCACCCCATTGACGTCAATGGGAGTTTGTTTTGGCACCAAAATCAACGGGACT
TTCCAAAATGTCGTAACAACTCCGCCCCATTGACGCAAATGGGCGGTAGGCGTGTACGGTGGGAGGTCTA
TATAAGCAGCGCGTTTTGCCTGTACTGGGTCTCTCTGGTTAGACCAGATCTGAGCCTGGGAGCTCTCTGG
CTAACTAGGGAACCCACTGCTTAAGCCTCAATAAAGCTTGCCTTGAGTGCTTCAAGTAGTGTGTGCCCGT
CTGTTGTGTGACTCTGGTAACTAGAGATCCCTCAGACCCTTTTAGTCAGTGTGGAAAATCTCTAGCAGTG
GCGCCCGAACAGGGACTTGAAAGCGAAAGGGAAACCAGAGGAGCTCTCTCGACGCAGGACTCGGCTTGCT
GAAGCGCGCACGGCAAGAGGCGAGGGGCGGCGACTGGTGAGTACGCCAAAAATTTTGACTAGCGGAGGCT
AGAAGGAGAGAGATGGGTGCGAGAGCGTCAGTATTAAGCGGGGGAGAATTAGATCGCGATGGGAAAAAAT
TCGGTTAAGGCCAGGGGGAAAGAAAAAATATAAATTAAAACATATAGTATGGGCAAGCAGGGAGCTAGAA
CGATTCGCAGTTAATCCTGGCCTGTTAGAAACATCAGAAGGCTGTAGACAAATACTGGGACAGCTACAAC
CATCCCTTCAGACAGGATCAGAAGAACTTAGATCATTATATAATACAGTAGCAACCCTCTATTGTGTGCA
TCAAAGGATAGAGATAAAAGACACCAAGGAAGCTTTAGACAAGATAGAGGAAGAGCAAAACAAAAGTAAG
ACCACCGCACAGCAAGCGGCCGGCCGCTGATCTTCAGACCTGGAGGAGGAGATATGAGGGACAATTGGAG
AAGTGAATTATATAAATATAAAGTAGTAAAAATTGAACCATTAGGAGTAGCACCCACCAAGGCAAAGAGA
AGAGTGGTGCAGAGAGAAAAAAGAGCAGTGGGAATAGGAGCTTTGTTCCTTGGGTTCTTGGGAGCAGCAG
GAAGCACTATGGGCGCAGCGTCAATGACGCTGACGGTACAGGCCAGACAATTATTGTCTGGTATAGTGCA
GCAGCAGAACAATTTGCTGAGGGCTATTGAGGCGCAACAGCATCTGTTGCAACTCACAGTCTGGGGCATC
AAGCAGCTCCAGGCAAGAATCCTGGCTGTGGAAAGATACCTAAAGGATCAACAGCTCCTGGGGATTTGGG
GTTGCTCTGGAAAACTCATTTGCACCACTGCTGTGCCTTGGAATGCTAGTTGGAGTAATAAATCTCTGGA
ACAGATTTGGAATCACACGACCTGGATGGAGTGGGACAGAGAAATTAACAATTACACAAGCTTAATACAC
TCCTTAATTGAAGAATCGCAAAACCAGCAAGAAAAGAATGAACAAGAATTATTGGAATTAGATAAATGGG
CAAGTTTGTGGAATTGGTTTAACATAACAAATTGGCTGTGGTATATAAAATTATTCATAATGATAGTAGG
AGGCTTGGTAGGTTTAAGAATAGTTTTTGCTGTACTTTCTATAGTGAATAGAGTTAGGCAGGGATATTCA
CCATTATCGTTTCAGACCCACCTCCCAACCCCGAGGGGACCCGACAGGCCCGAAGGAATAGAAGAAGAAG
GTGGAGAGAGAGACAGAGACAGATCCATTCGATTAGTGAACGGATCGGCACTGCGTGCGCCAATTCTGCA
GACAAATGGCAGTATTCATCCACAATTTTAAAAGAAAAGGGGGGATTGGGGGGTACAGTGCAGGGGAAAG
AATAGTAGACATAATAGCAACAGACATACAAACTAAAGAATTACAAAAACAAATTACAAAAATTCAAAAT
TTTCGGGTTTATTACAGGGACAGCAGAGATCCAGTTTGGTTAATTAACTGCAGCCCCGATAAAATAAAAG
ATTTTATTTAGTCTCCAGAAAAAGGGGGGAATGAAAGACCCCACCTGTAGGTTTGGCAAGCTAGCTGCAG
TAACGCCATTTTGCAAGGCATGGAAAAATACCAAACCAAGAATAGAGAAGTTCAGATCAAGGGCGGGTAC
ATGAAAATAGCTAACGTTGGGCCAAACAGGATATCTGCGGTGAGCAGTTTCGGCCCCGGCCCGGGGCCAA
GAACAGATGGTCACCGCAGTTTCGGCCCCGGCCCGAGGCCAAGAACAGATGGTCCCCAGATATGGCCCAA
CCCTCAGCAGTTTCTTAAGACCCATCAGATGTTTCCAGGCTCCCCCAAGGACCTGAAATGACCCTGCGCC
TTATTTGAATTAACCAATCAGCCTGCTTCTCGCTTCTGTTCGCGCGCTTCTGCTTCCCGAGCTCTATAAA
AGAGCTCACAACCCCTCACTCGGCGCGCCAGTCCTCCGACAGACTGAGTCGCCCGGGGGTCTAGAACGCG
TGCCGCCATGACCGAATACAAACCTACCGTGAGGCTGGCTACAAGAGATGATGTCCCAAGGGCTGTGAGA
ACACTGGCCGCCGCTTTTGCCGATTACCCTGCCACACGCCACACTGTGGACCCAGATCGGCATATCGAGA
GAGTGACTGAGCTGCAGGAACTGTTCCTGACCCGAGTGGGCCTGGACATTGGGAAGGTCTGGGTCGCAGA
CGATGGAGCAGCTGTGGCTGTCTGGACCACACCAGAGAGCGTGGAAGCCGGAGCTGTCTTTGCAGAGATC
GGCCCTAGAATGGCAGAACTGAGCGGCTCCAGGCTGGCAGCACAGCAGCAGATGGAGGGACTGCTGGCCC
CACACAGGCCTAAGGAACCAGCATGGTTCCTGGCTACCGTGGGGGTCTCTCCTGACCATCAGGGCAAAGG
ACTGGGAAGTGCTGTGGTCCTGCCAGGAGTGGAGGCTGCAGAACGAGCTGGAGTCCCTGCATTTCTGGAG
ACCTCTGCTCCACGAAACCTGCCCTTCTATGAACGGCTGGGCTTTACTGTGACCGCAGATGTGGAGGTCC
CCGAAGGACCTAGGACCTGGTGCATGACACGCAAACCCGGCGCCTGAGCGATCGCCGCGGCCGCCTTCTT
AACCCAACAGAAGGCTCGAGAAGGTATATTGCTGTTGACAGTGAGCGCGGCAGGACAAAGATGTATTAAT
AGTGAAGCCACAGATGTATTAATACATCTTTGTCCTGCCATGCCTACTGCCTCGGACTTCAAGGGGCTAG
AATTCGGCAGCTGTAGATCTTAGCCACTTTTTAAAAGAAAAGGGGGGACTGGAAGGGCTAACTGCATCCG
GACTGTACTGGGTCTCTCTGGTTAGACCAGATCTGAGCCTGGGAGCTCTCTGGCTAACTAGGGAACCCAC
TGCTTAAGCCTCAATAAAGCTTGCCTTGAGTGCTTCAAGTAGTGTGTGCCCGTCTGTTGTGTGACTCTGG
TAACTAGAGATCCCTCAGACCCTTTTAGTCAGTGTGGAAAATCTCTAGCAGGGCCCGTTTCATGTGAGCA
AAAGGCCAGCAAAAGGCCAGGAACCGTAAAAAGGCCGCGTTGCTGGCGTTTTTCCATAGGCTCCGCCCCC
CTGACGAGCATCACAAAAATCGACGCTCAAGTCAGAGGTGGCGAAACCCGACAGGACTATAAAGATACCA
GGCGTTTCCCCCTGGAAGCTCCCTCGTGCGCTCTCCTGTTCCGACCCTGCCGCTTACCGGATACCTGTCC
GCCTTTCTCCCTTCGGGAAGCGTGGCGCTTTCTCATAGCTCACGCTGTAGGTATCTCAGTTCGGTGTAGG
TCGTTCGCTCCAAGCTGGGCTGTGTGCACGAACCCCCCGTTCAGCCCGACCGCTGCGCCTTATCCGGTAA
CTATCGTCTTGAGTCCAACCCGGTAAGACACGACTTATCGCCACTGGCAGCAGCCACTGGTAACAGGATT
AGCAGAGCGAGGTATGTAGGCGGTGCTACAGAGTTCTTGAAGTGGTGGCCTAACTACGGCTACACTAGAA
GAACAGTATTTGGTATCTGCGCTCTGCTGAAGCCAGTTACCTTCGGAAAAAGAGTTGGTAGCTCTTGATC
CGGCAAACAAACCACCGCTGGTAGCGGTGGTTTTTTTGTTTGCAAGCAGCAGATTACGCGCAGAAAAAAA
GGATCTCAAGAAGATCCTTTGATCTTTTCTACGGGGTCTGACGCTCAGTGGAACGAAAACTCACGTTAAG
GGATTTTGGTCATGAGATTATCAAAAAGGATCTTCACCTAGATCCTTTTAAATTAAAAATGAAGTTTTAA
ATCAATCTAAAGTATATATGAGTAAACTTGGTCTGACAGTTACCAATGCTTAATCAGTGAGGCACCTATC
TCAGCGATCTGTCTATTTCGTTCATCCATAGTTGCCTGACTCCCCGTCGTGTAGATAACTACGATACGGG
AGGGCTTACCATCTGGCCCCAGTGCTGCAATGATACCGCGAGACCCACGCTCACCGGCTCCAGATTTATC
AGCAATAAACCAGCCAGCCGGAAGGGCCGAGCGCAGAAGTGGTCCTGCAACTTTATCCGCCTCCATCCAG
TCTATTAATTGTTGCCGGGAAGCTAGAGTAAGTAGTTCGCCAGTTAATAGTTTGCGCAACGTTGTTGCCA
TTGCTACAGGCATCGTGGTGTCACGCTCGTCGTTTGGTATGGCTTCATTCAGCTCCGGTTCCCAACGATC
AAGGCGAGTTACATGATCCCCCATGTTGTGCAAAAAAGCGGTTAGCTCCTTCGGTCCTCCGATCGTTGTC
AGAAGTAAGTTGGCCGCAGTGTTATCACTCATGGTTATGGCAGCACTGCATAATTCTCTTACTGTCATGC
CATCCGTAAGATGCTTTTCTGTGACTGGTGAGTACTCAACCAAGTCATTCTGAGAATAGTGTATGCGGCG
ACCGAGTTGCTCTTGCCCGGCGTCAATACGGGATAATACCGCGCCACATAGCAGAACTTTAAAAGTGCTC
ATCATTGGAAAACGTTCTTCGGGGCGAAAACTCTCAAGGATCTTACCGCTGTTGAGATCCAGTTCGATGT
AACCCACTCGTGCACCCAACTGATCTTCAGCATCTTTTACTTTCACCAGCGTTTCTGGGTGAGCAAAAAC
AGGAAGGCAAAATGCCGCAAAAAAGGGAATAAGGGCGACACGGAAATGTTGAATACTCATACTCTTCCTT
TTTCAATATTATTGAAGCATTTATCAGGGTTATTGTCTCATGAGCGGATACATATTTGAATGTATTTAGA
AAAATAAACAAATAGGGGTTCCGCGCACATTTCCCCGAAAAGTGCCACCTGACGTCGACGGATCGGGAGA
TCTCCCGATCCCCTATGGTGCACTCTCAGTACAATCTGCTCTGATGCCGCATAGTTAAGCCAGTATCTGC
TCCCTGCTTGTGTGTTGGAGGTCGCTGAGTAGTGCGCGAGCAAAATTTAAGCTACAACAAGGCAAGGCTT
GACCGACAATTGCATGAAG
Features (pLannotate 1.2.2; 19 found; start..end, strand, type, name):
     69..398     +  promoter       SV40 promoter: SV40 enhancer and early promoter
    410..789     +  enhancer       CMV enhancer: human cytomegalovirus immediate early enhancer
    790..989     +  promoter       CMV promoter: human cytomegalovirus (CMV) immediate early promoter
   1007..1187    +  LTR            5' LTR (truncated): truncated 5' long terminal repeat (LTR) from HIV-1
   1234..1359    +  misc_feature   HIV-1 Ψ: packaging signal of human immunodeficiency virus type 1
   1343..1681    +  CDS            HIV-1 gag (fragment): gag protein from human immunodeficiency virus 1; gag
   1856..2089    +  misc_feature   RRE: The Rev response element (RRE) of HIV-1 allows for Rev-dependent mRNA export from the nucleus to the cytoplasm.
   2466..2566    +  CDS            Rev (fragment): human immunodeficiency virus 1 (HIV-1) Rev protein; rev; enhances nuclear export of unspliced and incompletely spliced viral mRNAs
   2616..2733    +  misc_feature   cPPT/CTS: central polypurine tract and central termination sequence of HIV-1
   2870..3277    +  promoter       SFFV promoter: spleen focus-forming virus long terminal repeat (LTR) promoter
   3298..3894    +  CDS            pac: PUAC_STRAD - Protein predicted: Swiss-Prot protein existence level 4. Detoxification of puromycin. From Streptomyces alboniger.
   3919..3964    +  ncRNA          5' miR-30a (fragment): sequence upstream of the 71-nt precursor of the human miR-30a microRNA (Zeng et al., 2002) miRNA
   4034..4059    +  ncRNA          3' miR-30a (fragment): sequence downstream of the 71-nt precursor of the human miR-30a microRNA (Zeng et al., 2002) miRNA
   4089..4108    +  misc_feature   cPPT/CTS (fragment): central polypurine tract and central termination sequence of HIV-1
   4140..4320    +  LTR            5' LTR (truncated): truncated 5' long terminal repeat (LTR) from HIV-1
   4391..4979    -  rep_origin     ori: high-copy-number ColE1/pMB1/pBR322/pUC origin of replication
   5150..6010    -  CDS            AmpR: β-lactamase; bla; confers resistance to ampicillin, carbenicillin, and related antibiotics
   6011..6115    -  promoter       AmpR promoter: bla
   6174..6226    -  misc_feature   bom (fragment): basis of mobility region from pBR322
