[The description below was written by a language model from this plasmid's Addgene catalogue record and pLannotate feature annotations shown in this document.]
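Description:
pAPM-D4 miR30-AGO2 ts1 is an HIV-1-based lentiviral transfer vector for stable knockdown of human AGO2 (Argonaute 2, also known as EIF2C2), built on the pAPM-D4-mir30 backbone. In bacteria it is maintained through a high-copy ColE1/pUC-type origin and selected with ampicillin via β-lactamase expressed from its native promoter. A fragment of the pBR322 bom region is also annotated.

The viral genome is transcribed in packaging cells from a CMV enhancer/promoter placed directly upstream of a truncated 5' LTR, an arrangement that typically makes genomic RNA production Tat-independent. An SV40 enhancer/early promoter element lies further upstream. The standard cis-acting elements follow: the Ψ packaging signal with an adjoining gag fragment, the Rev response element for Rev-dependent nuclear export, and the cPPT/CTS, which aids nuclear import of the reverse-transcribed genome. The downstream LTR is also annotated as a truncated form, as expected for a self-inactivating-style design, although the record does not state this explicitly.

The payload is a single transcription unit driven by the spleen focus-forming virus (SFFV) LTR promoter. It encodes puromycin N-acetyltransferase (pac), followed by an shRNA embedded between 5' and 3' flanking sequences from human miR-30a. Because the hairpin sits in a microRNA context on a Pol II transcript, it is processed by the endogenous miRNA pathway, and puromycin resistance and knockdown are linked on one mRNA. "ts1" presumably denotes the first AGO2 target site. The vector was deposited with a study of how primate immunodeficiency virus Vpx and Vpr counteract provirus silencing by the HUSH complex.
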