Addgene plasmid #115853: pAPM-D4 miR30-AGO2 ts1
Purpose: AGO2 knockdown
Depositing lab: Jeremy Luban. Depositing organization: University of Massachusetts, Worcester. Publication: Primate immunodeficiency virus proteins Vpx and Vpr counteract transcriptional repression of proviruses by the HUSH complex. Yurkovetskiy L, Guney MH, Kim K, Goh SL, McCauley S, Dauphin A, Diehl WE, Luban J. Nat Microbiol. 2018 Dec;3(12):1354-1361. doi: 10.1038/s41564-018-0256-x. Epub 2018 Oct 8. PubMed 30297740.
Backbone
  Vector backbone: pAPM-D4-mir30
  Vector type: Lentiviral
  Selectable markers: Puromycin
Growth in bacteria
  Bacterial resistance: Ampicillin, 100 μg/mL
  Growth temperature: 30°C
  Growth strain: NEB Stable
  Copy number: High Copy
Gene/Insert
  Gene/Insert name: AGO2 shRNA
  gRNA/shRNA sequence: TAATACATCTTTGTCCTGC
  Species: H. sapiens (human)
  Entrez Gene: AGO2 (a.k.a. CASC7, EIF2C2, LESKRES, LINC00980, PPD, Q10)
  Promoter: SFFV
  Cloning method: Restriction Enzyme; 5′ cloning site Unknown (unknown if destroyed); 3′ cloning site Unknown (unknown if destroyed)
Terms and licenses: Academic/Nonprofit Terms; Industry Terms: Not Available to Industry
Depositor comments: PuroR . Please visit https://www.biorxiv.org/content/early/2018/04/03/293001 for bioRxiv preprint.
How to cite: pAPM-D4 miR30-AGO2 ts1 was a gift from Jeremy Luban (Addgene plasmid # 115853 ; http://n2t.net/addgene:115853 ; RRID:Addgene_115853)
